>Addgene plasmid #215526 | pEF.DEST51-PTPN11(D425A,C459S)-Clover | addgene full sequence | sequence record 485202 | Addgene NGS Result
AATATTATTGAAGCATTTATCAGGGTTATTGTCTCATGAGCGGATACATATTTGAATGTATTTAGAAAAA
TAAACAAATAGGGGTTCCGCGCACATTTCCCCGAAAAGTGCCACCTGACGTCGACGGATCGGGAGATCTC
CCGATCCCCTATGGTGCACTCTCAGTACAATCTGCTCTGATGCCGCATAGTTAAGCCAGTATCTGCTCCC
TGCTTGTGTGTTGGAGGTCGCTGAGTAGTGCGCGAGCAAAATTTAAGCTACAACAAGGCAAGGCTTGACC
GACAATTGCATGAAGAATCTGCTTAGGGTTAGGCGTTTTGCGCTGCTTCGCGATGTACGGGCCAGATATA
CGCGTTGACATTGATTATTGACTAGGCTTTTGCAAAAAGCTTTGCAAAGATGGATAAAGTTTTAAACAGA
GAGGAATCTTTGCAGCTAATGGACCTTCTAGGTCTTGAAAGGAGTGGGAATTGGCTCCGGTGCCCGTCAG
TGGGCAGAGCGCACATCGCCCACAGTCCCCGAGAAGTTGGGGGGAGGGGTCGGCAATTGAACCGGTGCCT
AGAGAAGGTGGCGCGGGGTAAACTGGGAAAGTGATGTCGTGTACTGGCTCCGCCTTTTTCCCGAGGGTGG
GGGAGAACCGTATATAAGTGCAGTAGTCGCCGTGAACGTTCTTTTTCGCAACGGGTTTGCCGCCAGAACA
CAGGTAAGTGCCGTGTGTGGTTCCCGCGGGCCTGGCCTCTTTACGGGTTATGGCCCTTGCGTGCCTTGAA
TTACTTCCACCTGGCTGCAGTACGTGATTCTTGATCCCGAGCTTCGGGTTGGAAGTGGGTGGGAGAGTTC
GAGGCCTTGCGCTTAAGGAGCCCCTTCGCCTCGTGCTTGAGTTGAGGCCTGGCCTGGGCGCTGGGGCCGC
CGCGTGCGAATCTGGTGGCACCTTCGCGCCTGTCTCGCTGCTTTCGATAAGTCTCTAGCCATTTAAAATT
TTTGATGACCTGCTGCGACGCTTTTTTTCTGGCAAGATAGTCTTGTAAATGCGGGCCAAGATCTGCACAC
TGGTATTTCGGTTTTTGGGGCCGCGGGCGGCGACGGGGCCCGTGCGTCCCAGCGCACATGTTCGGCGAGG
CGGGGCCTGCGAGCGCGGCCACCGAGAATCGGACGGGGGTAGTCTCAAGCTGGCCGGCCTGCTCTGGTGC
CTGGCCTCGCGCCGCCGTGTATCGCCCCGCCCTGGGCGGCAAGGCTGGCCCGGTCGGCACCAGTTGCGTG
AGCGGAAAGATGGCCGCTTCCCGGCCCTGCTGCAGGGAGCTCAAAATGGAGGACGCGGCGCTCGGGAGAG
CGGGCGGGTGAGTCACCCACACAAAGGAAAAGGGCCTTTCCGTCCTCAGCCGTCGCTTCATGTGACTCCA
CGGAGTACCGGGCGCCGTCCAGGCACCTCGATTAGTTCTCGAGCTTTTGGAGTACGTCGTCTTTAGGTTG
GGGGGAGGGGTTTTATGCGATGGAGTTTCCCCACACTGAGTGGGTGGAGACTGAAGTTAGGCCAGCTTGG
CACTTGATGTAATTCTCCTTGGAATTTGCCCTTTTTGAGTTTGGATCTTGGTTCATTCTCAAGCCTCAGA
CAGTGGTTCAAAGTTTTTTTCTTCCATTTCAGGTGTCGTGAGGAATTAGCTTGGTACTAATACGACTCAC
TATAGGGAGACCCAAGCTGGCTAGGTAAGCTTGATCAACAAGTTTGTACAAAAAAGCAGGCTGGCGCCGG
AACCAATTCAGTCGACTGGATCCGGTACCGAGGAGATCTGCCGCCGCGATCGCCATGACATCGCGGAGAT
GGTTTCACCCAAATATCACTGGTGTGGAGGCAGAAAACCTACTGTTGACAAGAGGAGTTGATGGCAGTTT
TTTGGCAAGGCCTAGTAAAAGTAACCCTGGAGACTTCACACTTTCCGTTAGAAGAAATGGAGCTGTCACC
CACATCAAGATTCAGAACACTGGTGATTACTATGACCTGTATGGAGGGGAGAAATTTGCCACTTTGGCTG
AGTTGGTCCAGTATTACATGGAACATCACGGGCAATTAAAAGAGAAGAATGGAGATGTCATTGAGCTTAA
ATATCCTCTGAACTGTGCAGATCCTACCTCTGAAAGGTGGTTTCATGGACATCTCTCTGGGAAAGAAGCA
GAGAAATTATTAACTGAAAAAGGAAAACATGGTAGTTTTCTTGTACGAGAGAGCCAGAGCCACCCTGGAG
ATTTTGTTCTTTCTGTGCGCACTGGTGATGACAAAGGGGAGAGCAATGACGGCAAGTCTAAAGTGACCCA
TGTTATGATTCGCTGTCAGGAACTGAAATACGACGTTGGTGGAGGAGAACGGTTTGATTCTTTGACAGAT
CTTGTGGAACATTATAAGAAGAATCCTATGGTGGAAACATTGGGTACAGTACTACAACTCAAGCAGCCCC
TTAACACGACTCGTATAAATGCTGCTGAAATAGAAAGCAGAGTTCGAGAACTAAGCAAATTAGCTGAGAC
CACAGATAAAGTCAAACAAGGCTTTTGGGAAGAATTTGAGACACTACAACAACAGGAGTGCAAACTTCTC
TACAGCCGAAAAGAGGGTCAAAGGCAAGAAAACAAAAACAAAAATAGATATAAAAACATCCTGCCCTTTG
ATCATACCAGGGTTGTCCTACACGATGGTGATCCCAATGAGCCTGTTTCAGATTACATCAATGCAAATAT
CATCATGCCTGAATTTGAAACCAAGTGCAACAATTCAAAGCCCAAAAAGAGTTACATTGCCACACAAGGC
TGCCTGCAAAACACGGTGAATGACTTTTGGCGGATGGTGTTCCAAGAAAACTCCCGAGTGATTGTCATGA
CAACGAAAGAAGTGGAGAGAGGAAAGAGTAAATGTGTCAAATACTGGCCTGATGAGTATGCTCTAAAAGA
ATATGGCGTCATGCGTGTTAGGAACGTCAAAGAAAGCGCCGCTCATGACTATACGCTAAGAGAACTTAAA
CTTTCAAAGGTTGGACAAGGGAATACGGAGAGAACGGTCTGGCAATACCACTTTCGGACCTGGCCGGCCC
ACGGCGTGCCCAGCGACCCTGGGGGCGTGCTGGACTTCCTGGAGGAGGTGCACCATAAGCAGGAGAGCAT
CATGGATGCAGGGCCGGTCGTGGTGCACAGCAGTGCTGGAATTGGCCGGACAGGGACGTTCATTGTGATT
GATATTCTTATTGACATCATCAGAGAGAAAGGTGTTGACTGCGATATTGACGTTCCCAAAACCATCCAGA
TGGTGCGGTCTCAGAGGTCAGGGATGGTCCAGACAGAAGCACAGTACCGATTTATCTATATGGCGGTCCA
GCATTATATTGAAACACTACAGCGCAGGATTGAAGAAGAGCAGAAAAGCAAGAGGAAAGGGCACGAATAT
ACAAATATTAAGTATTCTCTAGCGGACCAGACGAGTGGAGATCAGAGCCCTCTCCCGCCTTGTACTCCAA
CGCCACCCTGTGCAGAAATGAGAGAAGACAGTGCTAGAGTCTATGAAAACGTGGGCCTGATGCAACAGCA
GAAAAGCGGCCGCATGGTGAGCAAGGGCGAGGAGCTGTTCACCGGGGTGGTGCCCATCCTGGTCGAGCTG
GACGGCGACGTAAACGGCCACAAGTTCAGCGTCCGCGGCGAGGGCGAGGGCGATGCCACCAACGGCAAGC
TGACCCTGAAGTTCATCTGCACCACCGGCAAGCTGCCCGTGCCCTGGCCCACCCTCGTGACCACCTTCGG
CTACGGCGTGGCCTGCTTCAGCCGCTACCCCGACCACATGAAGCAGCACGACTTCTTCAAGTCCGCCATG
CCCGAAGGCTACGTCCAGGAGCGCACCATCTCTTTCAAGGACGACGGTACCTACAAGACCCGCGCCGAGG
TGAAGTTCGAGGGCGACACCCTGGTGAACCGCATCGAGCTGAAGGGCATCGACTTCAAGGAGGACGGCAA
CATCCTGGGGCACAAGCTGGAGTACAACTTCAACAGCCACAACGTCTATATCACGGCCGACAAGCAGAAG
AACGGCATCAAGGCTAACTTCAAGATCCGCCACAACGTTGAGGACGGCAGCGTGCAGCTCGCCGACCACT
ACCAGCAGAACACCCCCATCGGCGACGGCCCCGTGCTGCTGCCCGACAACCACTACCTGAGCCATCAGTC
CGCCCTGAGCAAAGACCCCAACGAGAAGCGCGATCACATGGTCCTGCTGGAGTTCGTGACCGCCGCCGGG
ATTACACATGGCATGGACGAGCTGTACAAGTAGTAAGAATCTAGACCCAGCTTTCTTGTACAAAGTGGTT
GATCTAGAGGGCCCGCGGTTCGAAGGTAAGCCTATCCCTAACCCTCTCCTCGGTCTCGATTCTACGCGTA
CCGGTCATCATCACCATCACCATTGAGTTTAAACCCGCTGATCAGCCTCGACTGTGCCTTCTAGTTGCCA
GCCATCTGTTGTTTGCCCCTCCCCCGTGCCTTCCTTGACCCTGGAAGGTGCCACTCCCACTGTCCTTTCC
TAATAAAATGAGGAAATTGCATCGCATTGTCTGAGTAGGTGTCATTCTATTCTGGGGGGTGGGGTGGGGC
AGGACAGCAAGGGGGAGGATTGGGAAGACAATAGCAGGCATGCTGGGGATGCGGTGGGCTCTATGGCTTC
TGAGGCGGAAAGAACCAGCTGGGGCTCTAGGGGGTATCCCC
[124 nt withheld, positions 4732-4855]
C
[91 nt withheld, positions 4857-4947]
A
[49 nt withheld, positions 4949-4997]
CCTTTGACGTTGGAGTCCACGTTCTTT
[37 nt withheld, positions 5025-5061]
ACCCTATCTCGGTCTATTCTTTTGATTTATAAGGGATTTTGCCGATTTCGGCCTATTGGTTAAAAAATGA
GCTGATTTAACAAAAATTTAACGCGAATTAATTCTGTGGAATGTGTGTCAGTTAGGGTGTGGAAAGTCCC
CAGGCTCCCCAGCAGGCAGAAGTATGCAAAGCATGCATCTCAATTAGTCAGCAACCAGGTGTGGAAAGTC
CCCAGGCTCCCCAGCAGGCAGAAGTATGCAAAGCATGCATCTCAATTAGTCAGCAACCATAGTCCCGCCC
CTAACTCCGCCCATCCCGCCCCTAACTCCGCCCAGTTCCGCCCATTCTCCGCCCCATGGCTGACTAATTT
TTTTTATTTATGCAGAGGCCGAGGCCGCCTCTGCCTCTGAGCTATTCCAGAAGTAGTGAGGAGGCTTTTT
TGGAGGCCTAGGCTTTTGCAAAAAGCTCCCGGGAGCTTGTATATCCATTTTCGGATCTGATCAGCACGTG
TTGACAATTAATCATCGGCATAGTATATCGGCATAGTATAATACGACAAGGTGAGGAACTAAACCATGGC
CAAGCCTTTGTCTCAAGAAGAATCCACCCTCATTGAAAGAGCAACGGCTACAATCAACAGCATCCCCATC
TCTGAAGACTACAGCGTCGCCAGCGCAGCTCTCTCTAGCGACGGCCGCATCTTCACTGGTGTCAATGTAT
ATCATTTTACTGGGGGACCTTGTGCAGAACTCGTGGTGCTGGGCACTGCTGCTGCTGCGGCAGCTGGCAA
CCTGACTTGTATCGTCGCGATCGGAAATGAGAACAGGGGCATCTTGAGCCCCTGCGGACGGTGCCGACAG
GTGCTTCTCGATCTGCATCCTGGGATCAAAGCCATAGTGAAGGACAGTGATGGACAGCCGACGGCAGTTG
GGATTCGTGAATTGCTGCCCTCTGGTTATGTGTGGGAGGGCTAAGCACTTCGTGGCCGAGGAGCAGGACT
GACACGTGCTACGAGATTTCGATTCCACCGCCGCCTTCTATGAAAGGTTGGGCTTCGGAATCGTTTTCCG
GGACGCCGGCTGGATGATCCTCCAGCGCGGGGATCTCATGCTGGAGTTCTTCGCCCACCCCAACTTGTTT
ATTGCAGCTTATAATGGTTACAAATAAAGCAATAGCATCACAAATTTCACAAATAAAGCATTTTTTTCAC
TGCATTCTAGTTGTGGTTTGTCCAAACTCATCAATGTATCTTATCATGTCTGTATACCGTCGACCTCTAG
CTAGAGCTTGGCGTAATCATGGTCATAGCTGTTTCCTGTGTGAAATTGTTATCCGCTCACAATTCCACAC
AACATACGAGCCGGAAGCATAAAGTGTAAAGCCTGGGGTGCCTAATGAGTGAGCTAACTCACATTAATTG
CGTTGCGCTCACTGCCCGCTTTCCAGTCGGGAAACCTGTCGTGCCAGCTGCATTAATGAATCGGCCAACG
CGCGGGGAGAGGCGGTTTGCGTATTGGGCGCTCTTCCGCTTCCTCGCTCACTGACTCGCTGCGCTCGGTC
GTTCGGCTGCGGCGAGCGGTATCAGCTCACTCAAAGGCGGTAATACGGTTATCCACAGAATCAGGGGATA
ACGCAGGAAAGAACATGTGAGCAAAAGGCCAGGAACCGTAAAAAGGCCGCGTTGCTGGCGTTTTTCCATA
GGCTCCGCCCCCCTGACGAGCATCACAAAAATCGACGCTCAAGTCAGAGGTGGCGAAACCCGACAGGACT
ATAAAGATACCAGGCGTTTCCCCCTGGAAGCTCCCTCGTGCGCTCTCCTGTTCCGACCCTGCCGCTTACC
GGATACCTGTCCGCCTTTCTCCCTTCGGGAAGCGTGGCGCTTTCTCATAGCTCACGCTGTAGGTATCTCA
GTTCGGTGTAGGTCGTTCGCTCCAAGCTGGGCTGTGTGCACGAACCCCCCGTTCAGCCCGACCGCTGCGC
CTTATCCGGTAACTATCGTCTTGAGTCCAACCCGGTAAGACACGACTTATCGCCACTGGCAGCAGCCACT
GGTAACAGGATTAGCAGAGCGAGGTATGTAGGCGGTGCTACAGAGTTCTTGAAGTGGTGGCCTAACTACG
GCTACACTAGAAGAACAGTATTTGGTATCTGCGCTCTGCTGAAGCCAGTTACCTTCGGAAAAAGAGTTGG
TAGCTCTTGATCCGGCAAACAAACCACCGCTGGTAGCGGTGGTTTTTTTGTTTGCAAGCAGCAGATTACG
CGCAGAAAAAAAGGATCTCAAGAAGATCCTTTGATCTTTTCTACGGGGTCTGACGCTCAGTGGAACGAAA
ACTCACGTTAAGGGATTTTGGTCATGAGATTATCAAAAAGGATCTTCACCTAGATCCTTTTAAATTAAAA
ATGAAGTTTTAAATCAATCTAAAGTATATATGAGTAAACTTGGTCTGACAGTTACCAATGCTTAATCAGT
GAGGCACCTATCTCAGCGATCTGTCTATTTCGTTCATCCATAGTTGCCTGACTCCCCGTCGTGTAGATAA
CTACGATACGGGAGGGCTTACCATCTGGCCCCAGTGCTGCAATGATACCGCGAGACCCACGCTCACCGGC
TCCAGATTTATCAGCAATAAACCAGCCAGCCGGAAGGGCCGAGCGCAGAAGTGGTCCTGCAACTTTATCC
GCCTCCATCCAGTCTATTAATTGTTGCCGGGAAGCTAGAGTAAGTAGTTCGCCAGTTAATAGTTTGCGCA
ACGTTGTTGCCATTGCTACAGGCATCGTGGTGTCACGCTCGTCGTTTGGTATGGCTTCATTCAGCTCCGG
TTCCCAACGATCAAGGCGAGTTACATGATCCCCCATGTTGTGCAAAAAAGCGGTTAGCTCCTTCGGTCCT
CCGATCGTTGTCAGAAGTAAGTTGGCCGCAGTGTTATCACTCATGGTTATGGCAGCACTGCATAATTCTC
TTACTGTCATGCCATCCGTAAGATGCTTTTCTGTGACTGGTGAGTACTCAACCAAGTCATTCTGAGAATA
GTGTATGCGGCGACCGAGTTGCTCTTGCCCGGCGTCAATACGGGATAATACCGCGCCACATAGCAGAACT
TTAAAAGTGCTCATCATTGGAAAACGTTCTTCGGGGCGAAAACTCTCAAGGATCTTACCGCTGTTGAGAT
CCAGTTCGATGTAACCCACTCGTGCACCCAACTGATCTTCAGCATCTTTTACTTTCACCAGCGTTTCTGG
GTGAGCAAAAACAGGAAGGCAAAATGCCGCAAAAAAGGGAATAAGGGCGACACGGAAATGTTGAATACTC
ATACTCTTCCTTTTTC
Features (pLannotate 1.2.2; 26 found; start..end, strand, type, name):
    150..202     -  misc_feature   bom (fragment): basis of mobility region from pBR322
    357..375     +  enhancer       CMV enhancer (fragment): human cytomegalovirus immediate early enhancer
    400..466     +  CDS            small t antigen (fragment): SV40 (simian virus 40) small t antigen
    473..1651    +  promoter       EF-1α promoter: strong constitutive promoter for human elongation factor EF-1α
   1668..1686    +  promoter       T7 promoter: promoter for bacteriophage T7 RNA polymerase
   1718..1742    +  protein_bind   attB1: mutant version of attB; recombination site for the Gateway® BP reaction BP Clonase™
   1805..3583    +  CDS            PTPN11: PTN11_HUMAN - Also known as PTP2C, SHPTP2. Experimental evidence at protein level: Swiss-Prot protein existence level 1. Acts downstream of various receptor and cytoplasmic protein tyrosine kinases to participate in the signal transduction from the cell surface to the nucleus (PubMed:10655584, PubMed:18559669, PubMed:18829466, PubMed:26742426, PubMed:28074573). Positively regulates MAPK signal transduction pathway (PubMed:28074573). Dephosphorylates GAB1, ARHGAP35 and EGFR (PubMed:28074573). Dephosphorylates ROCK2 at 'Tyr-722' resulting in stimulation of its RhoA binding activity (PubMed:18559
   3584..4300    +  CDS            Clover: Clover is a basic (constitutively fluorescent) green/yellow fluorescent protein published in 2012, derived from Aequorea victoria. It is reported to be a rapidly-maturing weak dimer with high acid sensitivity.
   4315..4339    -  protein_bind   attB2: mutant version of attB; recombination site for the Gateway® BP reaction BP Clonase™
   4365..4406    +  CDS            V5 tag: epitope tag from simian virus 5
   4462..4686    +  polyA_signal   bGH poly(A) signal: bovine growth hormone polyadenylation signal
   4690..4711    +  promoter       SV40 promoter (fragment): SV40 enhancer and early promoter
   4732..5160    +  rep_origin     f1 ori (sequence partly withheld): f1 bacteriophage origin of replication; arrow indicates direction of (+) strand synthesis
   5174..5503    +  promoter       SV40 promoter: SV40 enhancer and early promoter
   5551..5598    +  promoter       EM7 promoter: synthetic bacterial promoter&nbsp
   5617..6015    +  CDS            BSD: blasticidin S deaminase; Aspergillus terreus BSD; confers resistance to blasticidin
   6016..6043    +  CDS            BleoR (fragment): antibiotic-binding protein; Sh ble from Streptoalloteichus hindustanus; confers resistance to bleomycin, phleomycin, and Zeocin™
   6053..6178    +  CDS            ble (fragment): BLE_KLEPN - Experimental evidence at protein level: Swiss-Prot protein existence level 1. Binding protein with a strong affinity to the bleomycin family of antibiotics. Binds to CL990; an antimitotic-antibiotic compound. From Klebsiella pneumoniae.
   6173..6294    +  polyA_signal   SV40 poly(A) signal: SV40 polyadenylation signal
   6367..6383    -  protein_bind   lac operator: The lac repressor binds to the lac operator to inhibit transcription in E. coli. This inhibition can be relieved by adding lactose or isopropyl-β-D-thiogalactopyranoside (IPTG). lac repressor encoded by lacI
   6391..6421    -  promoter       lac promoter: promoter for the E. coli lac operon
   6436..6457    -  protein_bind   CAP binding site: CAP binding activates transcription in the presence of cAMP. E. coli catabolite activator protein
   6470..6562    -  CDS            lacI (fragment): lac repressor; lacI; The lac repressor binds to the lac operator to inhibit transcription in E. coli. This inhibition can be relieved by adding lactose or isopropyl-β-D-thiogalactopyranoside (IPTG).
   6734..7322    -  rep_origin     ori: high-copy-number ColE1/pMB1/pBR322/pUC origin of replication
   7493..8353    -  CDS            AmpR: β-lactamase; bla; confers resistance to ampicillin, carbenicillin, and related antibiotics
   8354..91      -  promoter       AmpR promoter (across the origin): bla
