[The description below was written by a language model from this plasmid's Addgene catalogue record and pLannotate feature annotations shown in this document.]
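Description:
pEF.DEST51-PTPN11(D425A,C459S)-Clover is a mammalian expression plasmid built on the commercial Gateway destination vector pEF-DEST51. It carries human PTPN11, which encodes the tyrosine phosphatase Shp2, fused at its C terminus to the green/yellow fluorescent protein Clover. The catalogue lists a total size of about 8.4 kb, and the sequenced record is 8,367 nt. The plasmid replicates in E. coli from a high-copy ColE1/pUC-type origin under ampicillin selection (AmpR), and an f1 origin is also present. For selection in mammalian cells, a blasticidin S deaminase gene sits downstream of tandem SV40 early and EM7 promoters and is followed by an SV40 polyadenylation signal. This arrangement allows the marker to be expressed in both mammalian and bacterial hosts.

The PTPN11-Clover open reading frame is flanked by attB1 and attB2 sites, consistent with insertion by Gateway recombination. Transcription is driven by the strong constitutive human EF-1α promoter and terminated by the bovine growth hormone poly(A) signal. A T7 promoter lies just upstream of attB1. The backbone's V5 epitope is annotated downstream of attB2, but the record does not state whether it is translated in frame with the fusion. The insert carries the D425A and C459S substitutions, which the record describes as rendering Shp2 phosphatase-inactive.

The construct is intended for expressing a fluorescently trackable, catalytically dead Shp2 in mammalian cells. It was deposited with a study of integrin β1 phosphorylation in breast cancer cell invasion. Several short annotated fragments (CMV enhancer, small t antigen, BleoR/ble, lacI) appear to be backbone remnants or partial matches rather than functional elements.
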