Addgene plasmid #215526: pEF.DEST51-PTPN11(D425A,C459S)-Clover
Purpose: Expression vector with a clover-tagged phosphatase-inactive Shp2 mutant (D425A,C459S)
Depositing lab: Johanna Ivaska. Depositing organization: Turku Bioscience Centre. Publication: Dynamic regulation of integrin beta1 phosphorylation supports invasion of breast cancer cells. Conway JRW, Joshi O, Kaivola J, Follain G, Gounis M, Kuhl D, Ivaska J. Nat Cell Biol. 2025 May 26. doi: 10.1038/s41556-025-01663-4. PubMed 40419795.
Backbone
  Vector backbone: pEF-DEST51
  Backbone manufacturer: Thermo Fisher Scientific Inc.
  Total vector size (bp): 8382
  Vector type: Mammalian Expression
  Selectable markers: Blasticidin
Growth in bacteria
  Bacterial resistance: Ampicillin, 100 μg/mL
  Growth temperature: 37°C
  Growth strain: DH5alpha
  Copy number: High Copy
Gene/Insert
  Gene/Insert name: PTPN11 (alt name: Shp2)
  Species: H. sapiens (human)
  Insert size (bp): 2496
  Mutation: D425A, C459S (Phosphatase inactive)
  Entrez Gene: PTPN11 (a.k.a. BPTP3, CFC, JMML, METCDS, NS1, PTP-1D, PTP2C, SH-PTP2, SH-PTP3, SHP2)
  Promoter: EF1a
  Tag / fusion protein: Clover (C terminal on insert)
  Cloning method: Gateway Cloning
  Sequencing primers: 5′ EF1a_F; 3′ BGH_R
Terms and licenses: Academic/Nonprofit Terms; Industry Terms
How to cite: pEF.DEST51-PTPN11(D425A,C459S)-Clover was a gift from Johanna Ivaska (Addgene plasmid # 215526 ; http://n2t.net/addgene:215526 ; RRID:Addgene_215526)
